Addgene plasmid #48323: pET co-transformation cloning vector (13S-A)
Purpose: (Empty Backbone)
Depositing lab: Scott Gradia. Depositing organization: University of California, Berkeley.
Backbone
  Vector backbone: pET
  Backbone size (bp): 3566
  Vector type: Bacterial Expression
Growth in bacteria
  Bacterial resistance: Spectinomycin, 50 μg/mL
  Growth temperature: 37°C
  Growth strain: XL1 Blue
  Copy number: Low Copy
Gene/Insert
  Gene/Insert name: None
Terms and licenses: Academic/Nonprofit Terms; Industry Terms: Not Available to Industry
Depositor comments: This plasmid is an empty vector to be used with a LIC cloning protocol. It has a Spec resistance. To clone into this vector, add LICv2 fusion tags to the 5' end of your PCR primers. LICv2 Forward - 5'TTTAAGAAGGAGATATAGATC3' LICv2 Reverse - 5'TTATGGAGTTGGGATCTTATTA3' Linearize the plasmid with EcoRV and gel purify. When digesting the DNA with T4 polymerase for LIC, use dCTP for insert and dGTP for vector. The 13-series vectors were designed to enable rapid cloning for a co-expression system. Vectors are based on Novagen's Duet system. Each gene is expressed on its own vector, which has been optimized so that each gene expresses at approximately equal levels. The 13-series vectors are all compatible with 2-series transfer vectors, so if cotransformation fails, there is a readily available backup in polycistronic expression. 13S CDF origin SpecR13K ColA origin KanR2-series transfer ColE1 origin AmpR13S vectors must be cotransformed with a 2-series vector for optimal expression (that is, the presence of an empty 2A-T vector enhances expression of a gene in 13S). For triple expressions, the proteins all seem to express at approximately equal levels. Genes in the CDF vector consistently express at very slightly lower levels, so if you're trying to pull down stoichiometric complexes, it's probably best to put His6-fusion protein in this vector. More information on this vector can be found through http://qb3.berkeley.edu/qb3/macrolab/
How to cite: pET co-transformation cloning vector (13S-A) was a gift from Scott Gradia (Addgene plasmid # 48323 ; http://n2t.net/addgene:48323 ; RRID:Addgene_48323)
