[The description below was written by a language model from this plasmid's Addgene catalogue record and pLannotate feature annotations shown in this document.]
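Description:
pET co-transformation cloning vector (13S-A) is an empty bacterial expression backbone of 3,566 bp, built on the pET framework and modelled on the Novagen Duet system. It replicates in E. coli from a CloDF13 (CDF) origin, recorded as low copy, and is selected with spectinomycin through an aadA gene driven by the AmpR (bla) promoter. Because the CDF origin is compatible with ColE1 and ColA replicons, the plasmid can coexist in one cell with other members of the same vector family that carry ampicillin or kanamycin markers.

The expression cassette consists of a T7 promoter followed by a lac operator, the strong ribosome binding site from phage T7 gene 10, a cloning region and a T7 terminator. A divergently oriented lacI gene with its own promoter supplies lac repressor, so transcription depends on T7 RNA polymerase in the host and is inducible with IPTG. No insert is present. Genes are introduced by ligation-independent cloning: the vector is linearised with EcoRV and PCR products carrying the LICv2 overhangs are annealed after T4 polymerase treatment. The annotation also picks up short tetracycline-resistance fragments, a short match to a T7 gene 10B-derived tag just upstream of the terminator, and a CAP binding site. These appear to be backbone remnants rather than functional elements.

The 13-series is intended for co-expression of protein complexes, with each gene on its own vector tuned for roughly equal expression. The depositor notes that 13S vectors should be co-transformed with a 2-series vector for best expression. They also note that CDF-borne genes express at slightly lower levels, which makes this vector a sensible place for the His6-tagged subunit in pull-downs of stoichiometric complexes. Compatibility with the 2-series transfer vectors gives polycistronic expression as a fallback.
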