Features (pLannotate 1.2.2; 13 found; start..end, strand, type, name):
      3..1085    -  CDS            lacI: lac repressor; lacI; The lac repressor binds to the lac operator to inhibit transcription in E. coli. This inhibition can be relieved by adding lactose or isopropyl-β-D-thiogalactopyranoside (IPTG).
   1086..1163    -  promoter       lacI promoter: lacI
   1171..1206    -  CDS            TcR (fragment): tetracycline efflux protein; tet; confers resistance to tetracycline
   1209..1227    +  promoter       T7 promoter: promoter for bacteriophage T7 RNA polymerase
   1235..1251    +  protein_bind   lac operator: The lac repressor binds to the lac operator to inhibit transcription in E. coli. This inhibition can be relieved by adding lactose or isopropyl-β-D-thiogalactopyranoside (IPTG). lac repressor encoded by lacI
   1308..1330    +  RBS            RBS: efficient ribosome binding site from bacteriophage T7 gene 10 (Olins and Rangwala, 1989)
   1415..1464    +  CDS            SET1 (fragment): solubility-enhancement tag derived from T7 phage gene 10B
   1472..1519    +  terminator     T7 terminator: transcription terminator for bacteriophage T7 RNA polymerase
   1693..2481    -  CDS            aadA: S3AD_ECOLX - Experimental evidence at protein level: Swiss-Prot protein existence level 1. Mediates bacterial resistance to the antibiotics streptomycin and spectinomycin. From Escherichia coli.
   2482..2573    -  promoter       AmpR promoter: bla
   2621..3359    -  rep_origin     CloDF13 ori: Plasmids containing the CloDF13 (CDF) origin of replication can be propagated in E. coli cells that contain additional plasmids with compatible origins.
   3456..3520    -  CDS            TcR (fragment): tetracycline efflux protein; tet; confers resistance to tetracycline
   3535..3556    -  protein_bind   CAP binding site: CAP binding activates transcription in the presence of cAMP. E. coli catabolite activator protein
>Addgene plasmid #48323 | pET co-transformation cloning vector (13S-A) | depositor full sequence | sequence record 69805 | Full Sequence
GCTCACTGCCCGCTTTCCAGTCGGGAAACCTGTCGTGCCAGCTGCATTAATGAATCGGCCAACGCGCGGG
GAGAGGCGGTTTGCGTATTGGGCGCCAGGGTGGTTTTTCTTTTCACCAGTGAGACGGGCAACAGCTGATT
GCCCTTCACCGCCTGGCCCTGAGAGAGTTGCAGCAAGCGGTCCACGCTGGTTTGCCCCAGCAGGCGAAAA
TCCTGTTTGATGGTGGTTAACGGCGGGATATAACATGAGCTGTCTTCGGTATCGTCGTATCCCACTACCG
AGATGTCCGCACCAACGCGCAGCCCGGACTCGGTAATGGCGCGCATTGCGCCCAGCGCCATCTGATCGTT
GGCAACCAGCATCGCAGTGGGAACGATGCCCTCATTCAGCATTTGCATGGTTTGTTGAAAACCGGACATG
GCACTCCAGTCGCCTTCCCGTTCCGCTATCGGCTGAATTTGATTGCGAGTGAGATATTTATGCCAGCCAG
CCAGACGCAGACGCGCCGAGACAGAACTTAATGGGCCCGCTAACAGCGCGATTTGCTGGTGACCCAATGC
GACCAGATGCTCCACGCCCAGTCGCGTACCGTCTTCATGGGAGAAAATAATACTGTTGATGGGTGTCTGG
TCAGAGACATCAAGAAATAACGCCGGAACATTAGTGCAGGCAGCTTCCACAGCAATGGCATCCTGGTCAT
CCAGCGGATAGTTAATGATCAGCCCACTGACGCGTTGCGCGAGAAGATTGTGCACCGCCGCTTTACAGGC
TTCGACGCCGCTTCGTTCTACCATCGACACCACCACGCTGGCACCCAGTTGATCGGCGCGAGATTTAATC
GCCGCGACAATTTGCGACGGCGCGTGCAGGGCCAGACTGGAGGTGGCAACGCCAATCAGCAACGACTGTT
TGCCCGCCAGTTGTTGTGCCACGCGGTTGGGAATGTAATTCAGCTCCGCCATCGCCGCTTCCACTTTTTC
CCGCGTTTTCGCAGAAACGTGGCTGGCCTGGTTCACCACGCGGGAAACGGTCTGATAAGAGACACCGGCA
TACTCTGCGACATCGTATAACGTTACTGGTTTCACATTCACCACCCTGAATTGACTCTCTTCCGGGCGCT
ATCATGCCATACCGCGAAAGGTTTTGCGCCATTCGATGGTGTCCGGGATCTCGACGCTCTCCCTTATGCG
ACTCCTGCATTAGGAAATTAATACGACTCACTATAGGGAGAGAATTGTGAGCGGATAACAATTCCCCTGT
AGATTAATTAAGCGGCCGCCCTGCAGGACTCGAGTTCTAGAAATAATTTTGTTTAACTTTAAGAAGGAGA
TATAGATATCCCAACTCCATAAGGATCCGCGATCGCGGCGCGCCACCTGGTGGCCGGCCGGTACCACGCG
TGCGCGCTGATCCGGCTGCTAACAAAGCCCGAAAGGAAGCTGAGTTGGCTGCTGCCACCGCTGAGCAATA
ACTAGCATAACCCCTTGGGGCCTCTAAACGGGTCTTGAGGGGTTTTTTGCTGAAACCTCAGGCATTTGAG
AAGCACACGGTCACACTGCTTCCGGTAGTCAATAAACCGGTAAACCAGCAATAGACATAAGCGGCTATTT
AACGACCCTGCCCTGAACCGACGACCGGGTCATCGTGGCCGGATCTTGCGGCCCCTCGGCTTGAACGAAT
TGTTAGACATTATTTGCCGACTACCTTGGTGATCTCGCCTTTCACGTAATGGACAAATTCTTCCAACTGA
TCTGCGCGCGAGGCCAAGCGATCTTCTTCTTGTCCAAGATAAGCCTGTCTAGCTTCAAGTATGACGGGCT
GATACTGGGCCGGCAGGCGCTCCATTGCCCAGTCGGCAGCGACATCCTTCGGCGCGATTTTGCCGGTTAC
TGCGCTGTACCAAATGCGGGACAACGTAAGCACTACATTTCGCTCATCGCCAGCCCAGTCGGGCGGCGAG
TTCCATAGCGTTAAGGTTTCATTTAGCGCCTCAAATAGATCCTGTTCAGGAACCGGATCAAAGAGTTCCT
CCGCCGCTGGACCTACCAAGGCAACGCTATGTTCTCTTGCTTTTGTCAGCAAGATAGCCAGATCAATGTC
GATCGTGGCTGGCTCGAAGATACCTGCAAGAATGTCATTGCGCTGCCATTCTCCAAATTGCAGTTCGCGC
TTAGCTGGATAACGCCACGGAATGATGTCGTCGTGCACAACAATGGTGACTTCTACAGCGCGGAGAATCT
CGCTCTCTCCAGGGGAAGCCGAAGTTTCCAAAAGGTCGTTGATCAAAGCTCGCCGCGTTGTTTCATCAAG
CCTTACGGTCACCGTAACCAGCAAATCAATATCACTGTGCGGCTTCAGGCCGCCATCCACTGCGGAGCCG
TACAAATGTACGGCCAGCAACGTCGGTTCGAGATGGCGCTCGATGACGCCAACTACCTCTGATAGTTGAG
TCGATACTTCGGCGATCACCGCTTCCCTCATACTCTTCCTTTTTCATTATTATTGAAGCATTTATCAGGG
TTATTGTCTCATGAGCGGATACATATTTGAATGTATTTAGAAAAATAAACAAATAGCTAGCTCACTCGGT
CGCTACGCTCCGGGCGTGAGACTGCGGCGGGCGCTGCGGACACATACAAAGTTACCCACAGATTCCGTGG
ATAAGCAGGGGACTAACATGTGAGGCAAAACAGCAGGGCCGCGCCGGTGGCGTTTTTCCATAGGCTCCGC
CCTCCTGCCAGAGTTCACATAAACAGACGCTTTTCCGGTGCATCTGTGGGAGCCGTGAGGCTCAACCATG
AATCTGACAGTACGGGCGAAACCCGACAGGACTTAAAGATCCCCACCGTTTCCGGCGGGTCGCTCCCTCT
TGCGCTCTCCTGTTCCGACCCTGCCGTTTACCGGATACCTGTTCCGCCTTTCTCCCTTACGGGAAGTGTG
GCGCTTTCTCATAGCTCACACACTGGTATCTCGGCTCGGTGTAGGTCGTTCGCTCCAAGCTGGGCTGTAA
GCAAGAACTCCCCGTTCAGCCCGACTGCTGCGCCTTATCCGGTAACTGTTCACTTGAGTCCAACCCGGAA
AAGCACGGTAAAACGCCACTGGCAGCAGCCATTGGTAACTGGGAGTTCGCAGAGGATTTGTTTAGCTAAA
CACGCGGTTGCTCTTGAAGTGTGCGCCAAAGTCCGGCTACACTGGAAGGACAGATTTGGTTGCTGTGCTC
TGCGAAAGCCAGTTACCACGGTTAAGCAGTTCCCCAACTGACTTAACCTTCGATCAAACCACCTCCCCAG
GTGGTTTTTTCGTTTACAGGGCAAAAGATTACGCGCAGAAAAAAAGGATCTCAAGAAGATCCTTTGATCT
TTTCTACTGAACCGCTCTTGATTTCAGTGCAATTTATCTCTTCAAATGTAGCACCTGAAGTCAGCCCCAT
ACGATATAAGTTGTAATTCTCATGTTAGTCATGCCCCGCGCCCACCGGAAGGAGCTGACTGGGTTGAAGG
CTCTCAAGGGCATCGGTCGAGATCCCGGTGCCTAATGAGTGAGCTAACTTACATTAATTGCGTTGC
