>Addgene plasmid #48323 | pET co-transformation cloning vector (13S-A) | addgene partial sequence | sequence record 71735 | LacI-R 5'-GGCATACTCTGCGACATCGT-3'
CATTCACCACCCTGAATTGACTCTCTTCCGGGCGCTATCATGCCATACCGCGAAAGGTTTTGCGCCATTC
GATGGTGTCCGGGATCTCGACGCTCTCCCTTATGCGACTCCTGCATTAGGAAATTAATACGACTCACTAT
AGGGAGAGAATTGTGAGCGGATAACAATTCCCCTGTAGATTAATTAAGCGGCCGCCCTGCAGGACTCGAG
TTCTAGAAATAATTTTGTTTAACTTTAAGAAGGAGATATAGATATCCCAACTCCATAAGGATCCGCGATC
GCGGCGCGCCACCTGGTGGCCGGCCGGTACCACGCGTGCGCGCTGATCCGGCTGCTAACAAAGCCCGAAA
GGAAGCTGAGTTGGCTGCTGCCACCGCTGAGCAATAACTAGCATAACCCCTTGGGGCCTCTAAACGGGTC
TTGAGGGGTTTTTTGCTGAAACCTCAGGCATTTGAGAAGCACACGGTCACACTGCTTCCGGTAGTCAATA
AACCGGTAAACCAGCAATAGACATAAGCGGCTATTTAACGACCCTGCCCTGAACCGACGACCGGGTCATC
GTGGCCGGATCTTGCGGCCCCTCGGCTTGAACGAATTGTTAGACATTATTTGCCGACTACCTTGGTGATC
TCGCCTTTCACGTAATGGACAAATTCTTCCAACTGATCTGCGCGCGAGGCCAAGCGATCTTCTTCTTGTC
CAAGATAAGCCTGTCTAGCTTCAAGTATGACGGGCTGATACTGGGCCGGCAGGCGCTCCATTGCCCAGTC
GGCAGCGACATCCTTCGGCGCGATTTTGCCGGTTACTGCGCTGTACCAAATGCGGGACAACGTAAGCACT
ACATTTCGCTCATCGCCAGCCCAGTCGGGCGGCGAGTTCCATAGCGTTAAGGTTTCATTTAGCGCCTCAA
ATAGATCCTGTTCAGGAACCGGATCAAAGAGTTCCTCCGCCGCTGGACCTACCAAGGCAACGCTATGTTC
TCTTGCTTTTGTCAGCAAGATAGCCAGATCAATGTCGATCGTGGCTGGCTCGAAGATACCTGCAAGAATG
TCATTGCGCTGCCATTCTCCAAATTGCAGT
